Addgene plasmid #168348: pTL114
Purpose: pGBKT7 yeast two-hybrid plasmid
Depositing lab: Sophien Kamoun. Depositing organization: Sainsbury Laboratory, Norwich. Publication: A single amino acid polymorphism in a conserved effector of the multihost blast fungus pathogen expands host-target binding spectrum. Bentham AR, Petit-Houdenot Y, Win J, Chuma I, Terauchi R, Banfield MJ, Kamoun S, Langner T. PLoS Pathog. 2021 Nov 10;17(11):e1009957. doi: 10.1371/journal.ppat.1009957. eCollection 2021 Nov. PubMed 34758051.
Backbone
  Vector backbone: pGBKT7
  Vector type: Yeast Expression
Growth in bacteria
  Bacterial resistance: Kanamycin, 50 μg/mL
  Growth temperature: 37°C
  Growth strain: DH5alpha
  Copy number: High Copy
Gene/Insert
  Gene/Insert name: Traes_2AL_0C4FF568B.1
  Species: Triticum aestivum
  Cloning method: Unknown
Terms and licenses: Academic/Nonprofit Terms; Industry Terms: Not Available to Industry
How to cite: pTL114 was a gift from Sophien Kamoun (Addgene plasmid # 168348 ; http://n2t.net/addgene:168348 ; RRID:Addgene_168348)
