[The description below was written by a language model from this plasmid's Addgene catalogue record and pLannotate feature annotations shown in this document.]
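Description:
pTL114 is a yeast two-hybrid "bait" plasmid built on the pGBKT7 backbone, a shuttle vector for expression in Saccharomyces cerevisiae that is propagated in E. coli. In bacteria it replicates from a high-copy ColE1/pUC-type origin and is selected with kanamycin through the Tn5 NeoR/KanR aminoglycoside phosphotransferase gene, here driven by an AmpR (bla) promoter. In yeast it is maintained episomally by the 2μ origin and selected by tryptophan prototrophy via the TRP1 marker and its own promoter. An f1 origin is also present, along with small remnants of lac, rop, bom and ble sequences that are backbone relics with no evident role.

The expression cassette uses the constitutive yeast ADH1 promoter to drive the GAL4 DNA-binding domain, followed by the insert and then T7 and ADH1 terminators. A T7 promoter lies between the GAL4 domain and the insert, an arrangement that in general allows in vitro transcription of the insert without the GAL4 portion. The insert is recorded as the wheat (Triticum aestivum) gene model Traes_2AL_0C4FF568B.1. The annotation detects a short coding segment of about 220 nt with homology to Arabidopsis HIPP47, a heavy-metal-binding protein, which suggests the cloned region encodes a heavy-metal-associated domain; the record does not state whether the full-length gene or only a domain was cloned, nor the cloning method.

As a GAL4 DNA-binding-domain fusion, the wheat protein would be tested against activation-domain "prey" fusions, with interaction reconstituting GAL4 activity and switching on reporter genes. The associated publication concerns host-target binding by a conserved effector of the blast fungus, consistent with use in assaying effector binding to candidate host proteins.
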