Features (pLannotate 1.2.2; 24 found; start..end, strand, type, name):
     30..734     +  promoter       ADH1 promoter: S. cerevisiae ADH1; promoter for alcohol dehydrogenase 1
    762..1202    +  CDS            GAL4 DNA binding domain: DNA binding domain of the GAL4 transcriptional activator; Saccharomyces cerevisiae GAL4 (truncated)
   1213..1231    +  promoter       T7 promoter: promoter for bacteriophage T7 RNA polymerase
   1320..1541    +  CDS            HIPP47 (fragment): HIP47_ARATH - Protein inferred from homology: Swiss-Prot protein existence level 3. Heavy-metal-binding protein. From Arabidopsis thaliana (Mouse-ear cress).
   1577..1624    +  terminator     T7 terminator: transcription terminator for bacteriophage T7 RNA polymerase
   1651..1838    +  terminator     ADH1 terminator: S. cerevisiae ADH1; transcription terminator for the S. cerevisiae alcohol dehydrogenase 1 (ADH1) gene
   1886..1902    -  protein_bind   lac operator: The lac repressor binds to the lac operator to inhibit transcription in E. coli. This inhibition can be relieved by adding lactose or isopropyl-β-D-thiogalactopyranoside (IPTG). lac repressor encoded by lacI
   1910..1940    -  promoter       lac promoter: promoter for the E. coli lac operon
   1955..1976    -  protein_bind   CAP binding site: CAP binding activates transcription in the presence of cAMP. E. coli catabolite activator protein
   1989..2081    -  CDS            lacI (fragment): lac repressor; lacI; The lac repressor binds to the lac operator to inhibit transcription in E. coli. This inhibition can be relieved by adding lactose or isopropyl-β-D-thiogalactopyranoside (IPTG).
   2264..2852    -  rep_origin     ori: high-copy-number ColE1/pMB1/pBR322/pUC origin of replication
   3074..3090    +  polyA_signal   bGH poly(A) signal (fragment): bovine growth hormone polyadenylation signal
   3181..3228    -  polyA_signal   HSV TK poly(A) signal: herpes simplex virus thymidine kinase polyadenylation signal (Cole and Stacy, 1985)
   3287..3439    -  CDS            ble (fragment): BLE_KLEPN - Experimental evidence at protein level: Swiss-Prot protein existence level 1. Binding protein with a strong affinity to the bleomycin family of antibiotics. Binds to CL990; an antimitotic-antibiotic compound. From Klebsiella pneumoniae.
   3460..4254    -  CDS            NeoR/KanR: aminoglycoside phosphotransferase from Tn5; aph(3')-II (or nptII); confers resistance to neomycin, kanamycin, and G418 (Geneticin®)
   4255..4359    -  promoter       AmpR promoter: bla
   4386..5728    -  rep_origin     2μ ori: yeast 2μ plasmid origin of replication
   5796..5831    +  CDS            rop (fragment): Rop protein, which maintains plasmids at low copy number; rop
   5933..5982    +  misc_feature   bom (fragment): basis of mobility region from pBR322
   6121..6268    +  promoter       TRP1 promoter: S. cerevisiae TRP1
   6269..6943    +  CDS            TRP1: phosphoribosylanthranilate isomerase, required for tryptophan biosynthesis; S. cerevisiae TRP1; yeast auxotrophic marker
   6994..7045    +  misc_feature   bom (fragment): basis of mobility region from pBR322
   7073..7501    -  rep_origin     f1 ori (sequence partly withheld): f1 bacteriophage origin of replication; arrow indicates direction of (+) strand synthesis
   7505..29      -  CDS            lacZα (fragment) (across the origin): LacZα fragment of β-galactosidase; lacZ fragment
>Addgene plasmid #168348 | pTL114 | addgene full sequence | sequence record 349302 | Addgene NGS Result
CGGTGCGGGCCTCTTCGCTATTACGCCAGATCCTTTTGTTGTTTCCGGGTGTACAATATGGACTTCCTCT
TTTCTGGCAACCAAACCCATACATCGGGATTCCTATAATACCTTCGTTGGTCTCCCTAACATGTAGGTGG
CGGAGGGGAGATATACAATAGAACAGATACCAGACAAGACATAATGGGCTAAACAAGACTACACCAATTA
CACTGCCTCATTGATGGTGGTACATAACGAACTAATACTGTAGCCCTAGACTTGATAGCCATCATCATAT
CGAAGTTTCACTACCCTTTTTCCATTTGCCATCTATTGAAGTAATAATAGGCGCATGCAACTTCTTTTCT
TTTTTTTTCTTTTCTCTCTCCCCCGTTGTTGTCTCACCATATCCGCAATGACAAAAAAATGATGGAAGAC
ACTAAAGGAAAAAATTAACGACAAAGACAGCACCAACAGATGTCGTTGTTCCAGAGCTGATGAGGGGTAT
CTCGAAGCACACGAAACTTTTTCCTTCCTTCATTCACGCACACTACTCTCTAATGAGCAACGGTATACGG
CCTTCCTTCCAGTTACTTGAATTTGAAATAAAAAAAAGTTTGCTGTCTTGCTATCAAGTATAAATAGACC
TGCAATTATTAATCTTTTGTTTCCTCGTCATTGTTCTCGTTCCCTTTCTTCCTTGTTTCTTTTTCTGCAC
AATATTTCAAGCTATACCAAGCATACAATCAACTCCAAGCTTGAAGCAAGCCTCCTGAAAGATGAAGCTA
CTGTCTTCTATCGAACAAGCATGCGATATTTGCCGACTTAAAAAGCTCAAGTGCTCCAAAGAAAAACCGA
AGTGCGCCAAGTGTCTGAAGAACAACTGGGAGTGTCGCTACTCTCCCAAAACCAAAAGGTCTCCGCTGAC
TAGGGCACATCTGACAGAAGTGGAATCAAGGCTAGAAAGACTGGAACAGCTATTTCTACTGATTTTTCCT
CGAGAAGACCTTGACATGATTTTGAAAATGGATTCTTTACAGGATATAAAAGCATTGTTAACAGGATTAT
TTGTACAAGATAATGTGAATAAAGATGCCGTCACAGATAGATTGGCTTCAGTGGAGACTGATATGCCTCT
AACATTGAGACAGCATAGAATAAGTGCGACATCATCATCGGAAGAGAGTAGTAACAAAGGTCAAAGACAG
TTGACTGTATCGCCGGAATTTGTAATACGACTCACTATAGGGCGAGCCGCCATCATGGAGGAGCAGAAGC
TGATCTCAGAGGAGGACCTGCATATGGCCATGGAGGCCGAATTCAAACAGAAAATCGTGATTCAGCTGAG
CCTGAGCTGCGATAAACGCCGCAGCAAAGCCCTGACCATGGCAGCACGTGCAGCCGGTGTGACCAGCATG
GAAATTACCGGTGATGCCCGCGATCAGCTGGAAGTGGTGGGTGATGGTGTTGATCCTGTGTGCCTGGTGA
GCTGCCTGCGCAAAAAACTGGGCCACGCCCAGATCATCAAAGTGGAAGAAGTTAAGAAGCCGGAAGAGAA
AAAATAAGGATCCGTCGACCTGCAGCGGCCGCATAACTAGCATAACCCCTTGGGGCCTCTAAACGGGTCT
TGAGGGGTTTTTTGCGCGCTTGCAGCCAAGCTAATTCCGGGCGAATTTCTTATGATTTATGATTTTTATT
ATTAAATAAGTTATAAAAAAAATAAGTGTATACAAATTTTAAAGTGACTCTTAGGTTTTAAAACGAAAAT
TCTTATTCTTGAGTAACTCTTTCCTGTAGGTCAGGTTGCTTTCTCAGGTATAGCATGAGGTCGCTCTTAT
TGACCACACCTCTACCGGCATGCAAGCTTGGCGTAATCATGGTCATAGCTGTTTCCTGTGTGAAATTGTT
ATCCGCTCACAATTCCACACAACATACGAGCCGGAAGCATAAAGTGTAAAGCCTGGGGTGCCTAATGAGT
GAGCTAACTCACATTAATTGCGTTGCGCTCACTGCCCGCTTTCCAGTCGGGAAACCTGTCGTGCCAGCTG
CATTAATGAATCGGCCAACGCGCGGGGAGAGGCGGTTTGCGTATTGGGCGCTCTTCCGCTTCCTCGCTCA
CTGACTCGCTGCGCTCGGTCGTTCGGCTGCGGCGAGCGGTATCAGCTCACTCAAAGGCGGTAATACGGTT
ATCCACAGAATCAGGGGATAACGCAGGAAAGAACATGTGAGCAAAAGGCCAGCAAAAGGCCAGGAACCGT
AAAAAGGCCGCGTTGCTGGCGTTTTTCCATAGGCTCCGCCCCCCTGACGAGCATCACAAAAATCGACGCT
CAAGTCAGAGGTGGCGAAACCCGACAGGACTATAAAGATACCAGGCGTTTCCCCCTGGAAGCTCCCTCGT
GCGCTCTCCTGTTCCGACCCTGCCGCTTACCGGATACCTGTCCGCCTTTCTCCCTTCGGGAAGCGTGGCG
CTTTCTCATAGCTCACGCTGTAGGTATCTCAGTTCGGTGTAGGTCGTTCGCTCCAAGCTGGGCTGTGTGC
ACGAACCCCCCGTTCAGCCCGACCGCTGCGCCTTATCCGGTAACTATCGTCTTGAGTCCAACCCGGTAAG
ACACGACTTATCGCCACTGGCAGCAGCCACTGGTAACAGGATTAGCAGAGCGAGGTATGTAGGCGGTGCT
ACAGAGTTCTTGAAGTGGTGGCCTAACTACGGCTACACTAGAAGAACAGTATTTGGTATCTGCGCTCTGC
TGAAGCCAGTTACCTTCGGAAAAAGAGTTGGTAGCTCTTGATCCGGCAAACAAACCACCGCTGGTAGCGG
TGGTTTTTTTGTTTGCAAGCAGCAGATTACGCGCAGAAAAAAAGGATCTCAAGAAGATCCTTTGATCTTT
TCTACGGGGTCTGACGCTCAGTGGAACGAAAACTCACGTTAAGGGATTTTGGTCATGAGATTATCAAAAA
GGATCTTCACCTAGATCCTTTTAAATTAAAAATGAAGTTTTAAATCAATCTAAAGTATATATGAGTAACC
TGAGGCTATGGCAGGGCCTGCCGCCCCGACGTTGGCTGCGAGCCCTGGGCCTTCACCCGAACTTGGGGGG
TGGGGTGGGGAAAAGGAAGAAACGCGGGCGTATTGGCCCCAATGGGGTCTCGGTGGGGTATCGACAGAGT
GCCAGCCCTGGGACCGAACCCCGCGTTTATGAACAAACGACCCAACACCGTGCGTTTTATTCTGTCTTTT
TATTGCCGTCATAGCGCGGGTTCCTTCCGGTATTGTCTCCTTCCGTGTTTCAGTTAGCCTCCCCCTAGGG
TGGGCGAAGAACTCCAGCATGAGATCCCCGCGCTGGAGGATCATCCAGCCGGCGTCCCGGAAAACGATTC
CGAAGCCCAACCTTTCATAGAAGGCGGCGGTGGAATCGAAATCTCGTGATGGCAGGTTGGGCGTCGCTTG
GTCGGTCATTTCGAACCCCAGAGTCCCGCTCAGAAGAACTCGTCAAGAAGGCGATAGAAGGCGATGCGCT
GCGAATCGGGAGCGGCGATACCGTAAAGCACGAGGAAGCGGTCAGCCCATTCGCCGCCAAGCTCTTCAGC
AATATCACGGGTAGCCAACGCTATGTCCTGATAGCGGTCCGCCACACCCAGCCGGCCACAGTCGATGAAT
CCAGAAAAGCGGCCATTTTCCACCATGATATTCGGCAAGCAGGCATCGCCATGAGTCACGACGAGATCCT
CGCCGTCGGGCATGCTCGCCTTGAGCCTGGCGAACAGTTCGGCTGGCGCGAGCCCCTGATGCTCTTCGTC
CAGATCATCCTGATCGACAAGACCGGCTTCCATCCGAGTACGTGCTCGCTCGATGCGATGTTTCGCTTGG
TGGTCGAATGGGCAGGTAGCCGGATCAAGCGTATGCAGCCGCCGCATTGCATCAGCCATGATGGATACTT
TCTCGGCAGGAGCAAGGTGAGATGACAGGAGATCCTGCCCCGGCACTTCGCCCAATAGCAGCCAGTCCCT
TCCCGCTTCAGTGACAACGTCGAGCACAGCTGCGCAAGGAACGCCCGTCGTGGCCAGCCACGATAGCCGC
GCTGCCTCGTCTTGCAGTTCATTCAGGGCACCGGACAGGTCGGTCTTGACAAAAAGAACCGGGCGCCCCT
GCGCTGACAGCCGGAACACGGCGGCATCAGAGCAGCCGATTGTCTGTTGTGCCCAGTCATAGCCGAATAG
CCTCTCCACCCAAGCGGCCGGAGAACCTGCGTGCAATCCATCTTGTTCAATCATACTCTTCCTTTTTCAA
TATTATTGAAGCATTTATCAGGGTTATTGTCTCATGAGCGGATACATATTTGAATGTATTTAGAAAAATA
AACAAATAGGGGTTCCGCGCACATTTCCCCGAAAAGTGCCACCTGAACGAAGCATCTGTGCTTCATTTTG
TAGAACAAAAATGCAACGCGAGAGCGCTAATTTTTCAAACAAAGAATCTGAGCTGCATTTTTACAGAACA
GAAATGCAACGCGAAAGCGCTATTTTACCAACGAAGAATCTGTGCTTCATTTTTGTAAAACAAAAATGCA
ACGCGAGAGCGCTAATTTTTCAAACAAAGAATCTGAGCTGCATTTTTACAGAACAGAAATGCAACGCGAG
AGCGCTATTTTACCAACAAAGAATCTATACTTCTTTTTTGTTCTACAAAAATGCATCCCGAGAGCGCTAT
TTTTCTAACAAAGCATCTTAGATTACTTTTTTTCTCCTTTGTGCGCTCTATAATGCAGTCTCTTGATAAC
TTTTTGCACTGTAGGTCCGTTAAGGTTAGAAGAAGGCTACTTTGGTGTCTATTTTCTCTTCCATAAAAAA
AGCCTGACTCCACTTCCCGCGTTTACTGATTACTAGCGAAGCTGCGGGTGCATTTTTTCAAGATAAAGGC
ATCCCCGATTATATTCTATACCGATGTGGATTGCGCATACTTTGTGAACAGAAAGTGATAGCGTTGATGA
TTCTTCATTGGTCAGAAAATTATGAACGGTTTCTTCTATTTTGTCTCTATATACTACGTATAGGAAATGT
TTACATTTTCGTATTGTTTTCGATTCACTCTATGAATAGTTCTTACTACAATTTTTTTGTCTAAAGAGTA
ATACTAGAGATAAACATAAAAAATGTAGAGGTCGAGTTTAGATGCAAGTTCAAGGAGCGAAAGGTGGATG
GGTAGGTTATATAGGGATATAGCACAGAGATATATAGCAAAGAGATACTTTTGAGCAATGTTTGTGGAAG
CGGTATTCGCAATATTTTAGTAGCTCGTTACAGTCCGGTGCGTTTTTGGTTTTTTGAAAGTGCGTCTTCA
GAGCGCTTTTGGTTTTCAAAAGCGCTCTGAAGTTCCTATACTTTCTAGAGAATAGGAACTTCGGAATAGG
AACTTCAAAGCGTTTCCGAAAACGAGCGCTTCCGAAAATGCAACGCGAGCTGCGCACATACAGCTCACTG
TTCACGTCGCACCTATATCTGCGTGTTGCCTGTATATATATATACATGAGAAGAACGGCATAGTGCGTGT
TTATGCTTAAATGCGTACTTATATGCGTCTATTTATGTAGGATGAAAGGTAGTCTAGTACCTCCTGTGAT
ATTATCCCATTCCATGCGGGGTATCGTATGCTTCCTTCAGCACTACCCTTTAGCTGTTCTATATGCTGCC
ACTCCTCAATTGGATTAGTCTCATCCTTCAATGCTATCATTTCCTTTGATATTGGATCATACTAAGAAAC
CATTATTATCATGACATTAACCTATAAAAATAGGCGTATCACGAGGCCCTTTCGTCTCGCGCGTTTCGGT
GATGACGGTGAAAACCTCTGACACATGCAGCTCCCGGAGACGGTCACAGCTTGTCTGTAAGCGGATGCCG
GGAGCAGACAAGCCCGTCAGGGCGCGTCAGCGGGTGTTGGCGGGTGTCGGGGCTGGCTTAACTATGCGGC
ATCAGAGCAGATTGTACTGAGAGTGCACCATAGATCAACGACATTACTATATATATAATATAGGAAGCAT
TTAATAGAACAGCATCGTAATATATGTGTACTTTGCAGTTATGACGCCAGATGGCAGTAGTGGAAGATAT
TCTTTATTGAAAAATAGCTTGTCACCTTACGTACAATCTTGATCCGGAGCTTTTCTTTTTTTGCCGATTA
AGAATTAATTCGGTCGAAAAAAGAAAAGGAGAGGGCCAAGAGGGAGGGCATTGGTGACTATTGAGCACGT
GAGTATACGTGATTAAGCACACAAAGGCAGCTTGGAGTATGTCTGTTATTAATTTCACAGGTAGTTCTGG
TCCATTGGTGAAAGTTTGCGGCTTGCAGAGCACAGAGGCCGCAGAATGTGCTCTAGATTCCGATGCTGAC
TTGCTGGGTATTATATGTGTGCCCAATAGAAAGAGAACAATTGACCCGGTTATTGCAAGGAAAATTTCAA
GTCTTGTAAAAGCATATAAAAATAGTTCAGGCACTCCGAAATACTTGGTTGGCGTGTTTCGTAATCAACC
TAAGGAGGATGTTTTGGCTCTGGTCAATGATTACGGCATTGATATCGTCCAACTGCATGGAGATGAGTCG
TGGCAAGAATACCAAGAGTTCCTCGGTTTGCCAGTTATTAAAAGACTCGTATTTCCAAAAGACTGCAACA
TACTACTCAGTGCAGCTTCACAGAAACCTCATTCGTTTATTCCCTTGTTTGATTCAGAAGCAGGTGGGAC
AGGTGAACTTTTGGATTGGAACTCGATTTCTGACTGGGTTGGAAGGCAAGAGAGCCCCGAAAGCTTACAT
TTTATGTTAGCTGGTGGACTGACGCCAGAAAATGTTGGTGATGCGCTTAGATTAAATGGCGTTATTGGTG
TTGATGTAAGCGGAGGTGTGGAGACAAATGGTGTAAAAGACTCTAACAAAATAGCAAATTTCGTCAAAAA
TGCTAAGAAATAGGTTATTACTGAGTAGTATTTATTTAAGTATTGTTTGTGCACTTGCCGATCTATGCGG
TGTGAAATACCGCACAGATGCGTAAGGAGAAAATACCGCATCAGGAAATTGTAAGCGTTAATATTTTGTT
AAAATTCGCGTTAAATTTTTGTTAAATCAGCTCATTTTTTAACCAATAGGCCGAAATCGGCAAAATCCCT
TATAAATCAAAAGAATAGACCGAGATAGGGT
[37 nt withheld, positions 7172-7208]
AAAGAACGTGGACTCCAACGTCAAAGG
[49 nt withheld, positions 7236-7284]
T
[91 nt withheld, positions 7286-7376]
G
[124 nt withheld, positions 7378-7501]
CCATTCGCCATTCAGGCTGCGCAACTGTTGGGAAGGGCGAT
