>Addgene plasmid #168348 | pTL114 | depositor partial sequence | sequence record 326448 | insert
GAATTCAAACAGAAAATCGTGATTCAGCTGAGCCTGAGCTGCGATAAACGCCGCAGCAAAGCCCTGACCA
TGGCAGCACGTGCAGCCGGTGTGACCAGCATGGAAATTACCGGTGATGCCCGCGATCAGCTGGAAGTGGT
GGGTGATGGTGTTGATCCTGTGTGCCTGGTGAGCTGCCTGCGCAAAAAACTGGGCCACGCCCAGATCATC
AAAGTGGAAGAAGTTAAGAAGCCGGAAGAGAAAAAATAAGGATCC
